Addgene plasmid #99778: TRF2-3
Purpose: Expresses S. meditearranea TRF2-3
Depositing lab: Phillip Newmark. Depositing organization: University of Illinois at Urbana-Champaign. Publication: A premeiotic function for boule in the planarian Schmidtea mediterranea. Iyer H, Issigonis M, Sharma PP, Extavour CG, Newmark PA. Proc Natl Acad Sci U S A. 2016 Jun 21;113(25):E3509-18. doi: 10.1073/pnas.1521341113. Epub 2016 Jun 2. PubMed 27330085.
Backbone
  Vector backbone: pJC53.2
  Vector type: Bacterial Expression
Growth in bacteria
  Bacterial resistance: Kanamycin, 50 μg/mL
  Growth temperature: 37°C
  Growth strain: DH5alpha
  Copy number: Unknown
Gene/Insert
  Gene/Insert name: TRF2-3
  Cloning method: Restriction Enzyme; 5′ cloning site unknown (unknown if destroyed); 3′ cloning site unknown (unknown if destroyed)
Terms and licenses: Academic/Nonprofit Terms; Industry Terms: Not Available to Industry
Depositor comments: Addgene Note: These plasmids were generated for in vitro transcription and may not be suitable for overexpression studies. The inserts were amplified from cDNA and may differ from NCBI reference sequences.
How to cite: TRF2-3 was a gift from Phillip Newmark (Addgene plasmid # 99778 ; http://n2t.net/addgene:99778 ; RRID:Addgene_99778)
