[The description below was written by a language model from this plasmid's Addgene catalogue record and pLannotate feature annotations shown in this document.]
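Description:
TRF2-3 is a small bacterial plasmid (about 3.7 kb) built on the pJC53.2 backbone that carries a cDNA-derived fragment of the Schmidtea mediterranea (planarian) gene TRF2-3. It is catalogued as a bacterial expression vector, but the depositor note says the plasmids in this set were made as templates for in vitro transcription and may not be suitable for overexpression. It also notes that the inserts were amplified from cDNA and may differ from reference sequences. The plasmid replicates in E. coli from a high-copy ColE1/pUC-type origin and is selected with kanamycin through the neo (nptII) gene. The feature table also annotates a complete β-lactamase (AmpR) coding sequence, a short M13 origin fragment and a remnant of the Tn5 transposase next to neo, which is probably carried over from the source of the kanamycin cassette.

The insert occupies roughly 440 bp and was annotated by homology as a fragment of a TATA-binding protein, which fits the name if TRF2 denotes a TBP-related factor, although the record does not expand it. The insert sits between opposing phage promoters: T7 and SP6 read into it from one side, and T3 and T7 read from the other. Each T7 promoter is backed by an outward-positioned T7 terminator, so transcription crossing the insert from either side ends at the far terminator. With this layout, SP6 or T3 polymerase can produce single-strand sense or antisense transcripts, such as riboprobes for in situ hybridization. T7 polymerase transcribes both strands, giving double-stranded RNA for RNA interference. The record does not state which strand each promoter yields, and the cloning sites are listed as unknown.
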