Features (pLannotate 1.2.2; 13 found; start..end, strand, type, name):
      1..48      -  terminator     T7 terminator: transcription terminator for bacteriophage T7 RNA polymerase
     62..80      +  promoter       T7 promoter: promoter for bacteriophage T7 RNA polymerase
     84..102     +  promoter       SP6 promoter: promoter for bacteriophage SP6 RNA polymerase
    128..565     +  CDS            TBP2 (fragment): TBP2_ARATH - Experimental evidence at protein level: Swiss-Prot protein existence level 1. General transcription factor (GTF) that functions at the core of the DNA-binding multiprotein factor TFIID. Binding of TFIID to the TATA box is the initial transcriptional step of the pre-initiation complex (PIC), playing a role in the activation of eukaryotic genes transcribed by RNA polymerase II (By similarity). Interacts with TFIIB1 and is required for activated transcription and possibly basal transcription (PubMed:10634912). May act as GTF of RNA polymerase I- dependent transcription and rRNA synth
    570..588     -  promoter       T3 promoter: promoter for bacteriophage T3 RNA polymerase
    592..610     -  promoter       T7 promoter: promoter for bacteriophage T7 RNA polymerase
    624..671     +  terminator     T7 terminator: transcription terminator for bacteriophage T7 RNA polymerase
    678..744     +  rep_origin     M13 ori (fragment): M13 bacteriophage origin of replication; arrow indicates direction of (+) strand synthesis
    747..1046    +  CDS            tnpA (fragment): TN5P_ECOLX - Also known as tnp. Experimental evidence at protein level: Swiss-Prot protein existence level 1. Mediates transposition of transposon Tn5 by a 'cut and paste' mechanism. First, the monomeric transposase binds the 19 bp inverted DNA repeats flanking the transposon. Then, dimerization of the DNA- bound transposase creates a synaptic DNA complex. After nicking of the first DNA strand, excision of the transposon proceeds through a series of intermediates. The transposase then mediates the insertion of the transposon at a new site by strand transfer. The activity of the wild- type tran
   1078..1869    +  CDS            neo: KKA2_KLEPN - Also known as kan, nptII. Experimental evidence at protein level: Swiss-Prot protein existence level 1. Resistance to kanamycin, neomycin, paromomycin, ribostamycin, butirosin and gentamicin B. From Klebsiella pneumoniae.
   1873..1889    +  promoter       AmpR promoter (fragment): bla
   1890..2750    +  CDS            AmpR: β-lactamase; bla; confers resistance to ampicillin, carbenicillin, and related antibiotics
   2921..3509    +  rep_origin     ori: high-copy-number ColE1/pMB1/pBR322/pUC origin of replication
>Addgene plasmid #99778 | TRF2-3 | addgene full sequence | sequence record 194245 | Addgene NGS Result
CAAAAAACCCCTCAAGACCCGTTTAGAGGCCCCAAGGGGTTATGCTAGGCGCGCCGGATCCTAATACGAC
TCACTATAGGGAGATTTAGGTGACACTATAGAAGTGACCTTTATCGCCTGCTTTTTCGACTTGAACTGCG
GATTGGATCTAAGTCATATAGCCAAATCAGCTCTAAATACAAAATATGATGCAAAATGTTTTCCGGCGGT
AATAATGAGAATAAGAAAACCGAAAACTACAGCGAATATATTTAAAAATGGAAAAATAATTTGCGCTGGT
GCTAAAACAGAAGAAGATGCTAAAAAAGCAACGAGAAAAATCTCTAGGATTATTCAAAAATTAGGCTACA
AAATTAGATATAATAACTTTAAAATTCTTAACATGGTTGCGTCGTGCGACGTAAGATTTCAAATTGGTTT
AGATCCTTTGAATTTGCTCCATAGTTCATTTACAACTTATGATCCAGAACAGTTTCCCGGTCTCTTTTAC
AAAATGGCAGATCCATTAATTACAATTTTAATTTTTAAATCTGGGAAAATTATTTTGACCGGAGGAAAAG
AAAGGTCTCCCTTTAGTGAGGGTTAATTCTCCCTATAGTGAGTCGTATTAGGATCCGGCGCGCCTAGCAT
AACCCCTTGGGGCCTCTAAACGGGTCTTGAGGGGTTTTTTGACGCGTCGATTTCGGCCTATTGGTTAAAA
AATGAGCTGATTTAACAAAAATTTAACGCGAATTTTAACAAAATTCAGGGCGCAAGGGCTGCTAAAGGAA
GCGGAACACGTAGAAAGCCAGTCCGCAGAAACGGTGCTGACCCCGGATGAATGTCAGCTACTGGGCTATC
TGGACAAGGGAAAACGCAAGCGCAAAGAGAAAGCAGGTAGCTTGCAGTGGGCTTACATGGCGATAGCTAG
ACTGGGCGGTTTTATGGACAGCAAGCGAACCGGAATTGCCAGCTGGGGCGCCCTCTGGTAAGGTTGGGAA
GCCCTGCAAAGTAAACTGGATGGCTTTCTTGCCGCCAATGATCTGATGGCGCAGGGGATCAAGATCTGAT
CAAGAGACAGGATGAGGATCGTTTCGCATGATTGAACAAGATGGATTGCACGCAGGTTCTCCGGCCGCTT
GGGTGGAGAGGCTATTCGGCTATGACTGGGCACAACAGACAATCGGCTGCTCTGATGCCGCCGTGTTCCG
GCTGTCAGCGCAGGGGCGCCCGGTTCTTTTTGTCAAGACCGACCTGTCCGGTGCCCTGAATGAACTGCAG
GACGAGGCAGCGCGGCTATCGTGGCTGGCCACGACGGGCGTTCCTTGCGCAGCTGTGCTCGACGTTGTCA
CTGAAGCGGGAAGGGACTGGCTGCTATTGGGCGAAGTGCCGGGGCAGGATCTCCTGTCATCCCACCTTGC
TCCTGCCGAGAAAGTATCCATCATGGCTGATGCAATGCGGCGGCTGCATACGCTTGATCCGGCTACCTGC
CCATTCGACCACCAAGCGAAACATCGCATCGAGCGAGCACGTACTCGGATGGAAGCCGGTCTTGTCGATC
AGGATGATCTGGACGAAGAGCATCAGGGGCTCGCGCCAGCCGAACTGTTCGCCAGGCTCAAGGCGCGCAT
GCCCGACGGCGAGGATCTCGTCGTGACCCATGGCGATGCCTGCTTGCCGAATATCATGGTGGAAAATGGC
CGCTTTTCTGGATTCATCGACTGTGGCCGGCTGGGTGTGGCGGACCGCTATCAGGACATAGCGTTGGCTA
CCCGTGATATTGCTGAAGAGCTTGGCGGCGAATGGGCTGACCGCTTCCTCGTGCTTTACGGTATCGCCGC
TCCCGATTCGCAGCGCATCGCCTTCTATCGCCTTCTTGACGAGTTCTTCTGAATTGAAAAAGGAAGAGTA
TGAGTATTCAACATTTCCGTGTCGCCCTTATTCCCTTTTTTGCGGCATTTTGCCTTCCTGTTTTTGCTCA
CCCAGAAACGCTGGTGAAAGTAAAAGATGCTGAAGATCAGTTGGGTGCACGAGTGGGTTACATCGAACTG
GATCTCAACAGCGGTAAGATCCTTGAGAGTTTTCGCCCCGAAGAACGTTTTCCAATGATGAGCACTTTTA
AAGTTCTGCTATGTGGCGCGGTATTATCCCGTATTGACGCCGGGCAAGAGCAACTCGGTCGCCGCATACA
CTATTCTCAGAATGACTTGGTTGAGTACTCACCAGTCACAGAAAAGCATCTTACGGATGGCATGACAGTA
AGAGAATTATGCAGTGCTGCCATAACCATGAGTGATAACACTGCGGCCAACTTACTTCTGACAACGATCG
GAGGACCGAAGGAGCTAACCGCTTTTTTGCACAACATGGGGGATCATGTAACTCGCCTTGATCGTTGGGA
ACCGGAGCTGAATGAAGCCATACCAAACGACGAGCGTGACACCACGATGCCTGTAGCAATGGCAACAACG
TTGCGCAAACTATTAACTGGCGAACTACTTACTCTAGCTTCCCGGCAACAATTAATAGACTGGATGGAGG
CGGATAAAGTTGCAGGACCACTTCTGCGCTCGGCCCTTCCGGCTGGCTGGTTTATTGCTGATAAATCTGG
AGCCGGTGAGCGTGGGTCTCGCGGTATCATTGCAGCACTGGGGCCAGATGGTAAGCCCTCCCGTATCGTA
GTTATCTACACGACGGGGAGCCAGGCAACTATGGATGAACGAAATAGACAGATCGCTGAGATAGGTGCCT
CACTGATTAAGCATTGGTAACTGTCAGACCAAGTTTACTCATATATACTTTAGATTGATTTAAAACTTCA
TTTTTAATTTAAAAGGATCTAGGTGAAGATCCTTTTTGATAATCTCATGACCAAAATCCCTTAACGTGAG
TTTTCGTTCCACTGAGCGTCAGACCCCGTAGAAAAGATCAAAGGATCTTCTTGAGATCCTTTTTTTCTGC
GCGTAATCTGCTGCTTGCAAACAAAAAAACCACCGCTACCAGCGGTGGTTTGTTTGCCGGATCAAGAGCT
ACCAACTCTTTTTCCGAAGGTAACTGGCTTCAGCAGAGCGCAGATACCAAATACTGTTCTTCTAGTGTAG
CCGTAGTTAGGCCACCACTTCAAGAACTCTGTAGCACCGCCTACATACCTCGCTCTGCTAATCCTGTTAC
CAGTGGCTGCTGCCAGTGGCGATAAGTCGTGTCTTACCGGGTTGGACTCAAGACGATAGTTACCGGATAA
GGCGCAGCGGTCGGGCTGAACGGGGGGTTCGTGCACACAGCCCAGCTTGGAGCGAACGACCTACACCGAA
CTGAGATACCTACAGCGTGAGCTATGAGAAAGCGCCACGCTTCCCGAAGGGAGAAAGGCGGACAGGTATC
CGGTAAGCGGCAGGGTCGGAACAGGAGAGCGCACGAGGGAGCTTCCAGGGGGAAACGCCTGGTATCTTTA
TAGTCCTGTCGGGTTTCGCCACCTCTGACTTGAGCGTCGATTTTTGTGATGCTCGTCAGGGGGGCGGAGC
CTATGGAAAAACGCCAGCAACGCGGCCTTTTTACGGTTCCTGGCCTTTTGCTGGCCTTTTGCTCACATGT
TCTTTCCTGCGTTATCCCCTGATTCTGTGGATAACCGTATTACCGCCTTTGAGTGAGCTGATACCGCTCG
CCGCAGCCGAACGACCGAGCGCAGCGAGTCAGTGAGCGAGGAAGCACGCGT
